Addgene plasmid #108101: LentiV_Neo
Purpose: (Empty Backbone) Lentiviral expression plasmid of cDNA with neomycin resistance gene (empty vector)
Depositing lab: Christopher Vakoc. Depositing organization: Cold Spring Harbor Laboratory. Publication: LKB1, Salt-Inducible Kinases, and MEF2C Are Linked Dependencies in Acute Myeloid Leukemia. Tarumoto Y, Lu B, Somerville TDD, Huang YH, Milazzo JP, Wu XS, Klingbeil O, El Demerdash O, Shi J, Vakoc CR. Mol Cell. 2018 Feb 28. pii: S1097-2765(18)30109-6. doi: 10.1016/j.molcel.2018.02.011. PubMed 29526696.
Backbone
  Vector backbone: LentiV
  Backbone size (bp): 7210
  Vector type: Mammalian Expression, Lentiviral, CRISPR
  Promoter: EFS promoter
  Selectable markers: Neomycin (select with G418)
  Tag / fusion protein: FLAG tag
Growth in bacteria
  Bacterial resistance: Ampicillin, 100 μg/mL
  Growth temperature: 37°C
  Growth strain: NEB Stable
  Copy number: High Copy
Gene/Insert
  Cloning method: Ligation Independent Cloning
  Sequencing primers: 5′ AACTGGGAAAGTGATGTCGTGTACTG; 3′ GAGAACCTGCGTGCAATCCATC
Terms and licenses: Academic/Nonprofit Terms; Industry Terms: Not Available to Industry
How to cite: LentiV_Neo was a gift from Christopher Vakoc (Addgene plasmid # 108101 ; http://n2t.net/addgene:108101 ; RRID:Addgene_108101)
