[The description below was written by a language model from this plasmid's Addgene catalogue record and pLannotate feature annotations shown in this document.]
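Description:
LentiV_Neo is a 7,210 bp empty lentiviral backbone for expressing a cDNA in mammalian cells together with a neomycin resistance marker. In bacteria it is maintained through a high-copy ColE1/pUC-type origin and selected with ampicillin via the β-lactamase gene. An f1 origin, an SV40 origin, T7 and T3 promoters, and lac-derived remnants (lac promoter/operator, CAP site, lacZα and lacI fragments) are also annotated and appear to be carried over from the parental cloning vector.

The viral portion has the layout of a third-generation, self-inactivating HIV-1 transfer vector. An RSV promoter fused to a truncated 5' LTR drives genomic RNA production in packaging cells. It is followed by the Ψ packaging signal with a partial gag sequence, the Rev response element for Rev-dependent nuclear export, and the cPPT/CTS, which aids nuclear import of the reverse-transcribed genome. The ΔU3 3' LTR inactivates LTR promoter activity after integration, and an SV40 polyadenylation signal lies downstream.

Between these elements, the EF-1α core (EFS) promoter sits upstream of the cloning region, followed by the neo coding sequence, which permits G418 selection of transduced cells, and a WPRE that enhances transcript stability and expression. A very short annotated PuroR fragment directly abutting neo is probably a leftover from a puromycin-resistant parent. The catalogue lists a FLAG tag and insertion by ligation-independent cloning, but neither the tag nor any linker joining the cDNA to neo (such as a 2A peptide or IRES) is annotated in the feature table, so how the two are co-expressed is not stated. The record classes the vector under mammalian expression, lentiviral and CRISPR uses, and no insert is present.
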