Features (pLannotate 1.2.2; 26 found; start..end, strand, type, name):
     22..248     +  promoter       RSV promoter: Rous sarcoma virus enhancer/promoter
    249..429     +  LTR            5' LTR (truncated): truncated 5' long terminal repeat (LTR) from HIV-1
    476..601     +  misc_feature   HIV-1 Ψ: packaging signal of human immunodeficiency virus type 1
    585..948     +  CDS            HIV-1 gag (fragment): gag protein from human immunodeficiency virus 1; gag
   1094..1327    +  misc_feature   RRE: The Rev response element (RRE) of HIV-1 allows for Rev-dependent mRNA export from the nucleus to the cytoplasm.
   1704..1730    +  CDS            Rev (fragment): human immunodeficiency virus 1 (HIV-1) Rev protein; rev; enhances nuclear export of unspliced and incompletely spliced viral mRNAs
   1740..1857    +  misc_feature   cPPT/CTS: central polypurine tract and central termination sequence of HIV-1
   1926..2137    +  promoter       EF-1α core promoter: core promoter for human elongation factor EF-1α
   2256..2274    +  CDS            PuroR (fragment): puromycin N-acetyltransferase; pac from Streptomyces; confers resistance to puromycin
   2274..3065    +  CDS            neo: KKA2_KLEPN - Also known as kan, nptII. Experimental evidence at protein level: Swiss-Prot protein existence level 1. Resistance to kanamycin, neomycin, paromomycin, ribostamycin, butirosin and gentamicin B. From Klebsiella pneumoniae.
   3084..3672    +  misc_feature   WPRE: woodchuck hepatitis virus posttranscriptional regulatory element
   3723..3742    +  misc_feature   cPPT/CTS (fragment): central polypurine tract and central termination sequence of HIV-1
   3744..3977    +  LTR            3' LTR (ΔU3): self-inactivating 3' long terminal repeat (LTR) from HIV-1
   4055..4176    +  polyA_signal   SV40 poly(A) signal: SV40 polyadenylation signal
   4216..4351    +  rep_origin     SV40 ori: SV40 origin of replication
   4372..4390    -  promoter       T7 promoter: promoter for bacteriophage T7 RNA polymerase
   4398..4553    +  CDS            lacZα (fragment): LacZα fragment of β-galactosidase; lacZ fragment
   4558..4986    +  rep_origin     f1 ori (sequence partly withheld): f1 bacteriophage origin of replication; arrow indicates direction of (+) strand synthesis
   5039..5143    +  promoter       AmpR promoter: bla
   5144..6004    +  CDS            AmpR: β-lactamase; bla; confers resistance to ampicillin, carbenicillin, and related antibiotics
   6175..6763    +  rep_origin     ori: high-copy-number ColE1/pMB1/pBR322/pUC origin of replication
   6946..7038    +  CDS            lacI (fragment): lac repressor; lacI; The lac repressor binds to the lac operator to inhibit transcription in E. coli. This inhibition can be relieved by adding lactose or isopropyl-β-D-thiogalactopyranoside (IPTG).
   7051..7072    +  protein_bind   CAP binding site: CAP binding activates transcription in the presence of cAMP. E. coli catabolite activator protein
   7087..7117    +  promoter       lac promoter: promoter for the E. coli lac operon
   7125..7141    +  protein_bind   lac operator: The lac repressor binds to the lac operator to inhibit transcription in E. coli. This inhibition can be relieved by adding lactose or isopropyl-β-D-thiogalactopyranoside (IPTG). lac repressor encoded by lacI
   7186..7204    +  promoter       T3 promoter: promoter for bacteriophage T3 RNA polymerase
>Addgene plasmid #108101 | LentiV_Neo | addgene full sequence | sequence record 207837 | Addgene NGS Result
AAGCTGGAGCTGCAAGCTTAATGTAGTCTTATGCAATACTCTTGTAGTCTTGCAACATGGTAACGATGAG
TTAGCAACATGCCTTACAAGGAGAGAAAAAGCACCGTGCATGCCGATTGGTGGAAGTAAGGTGGTACGAT
CGTGCCTTATTAGGAAGGCAACAGACGGGTCTGACATGGATTGGACGAACCACTGAATTGCCGCATTGCA
GAGATATTGTATTTAAGTGCCTAGCTCGATACATAAACGGGTCTCTCTGGTTAGACCAGATCTGAGCCTG
GGAGCTCTCTGGCTAACTAGGGAACCCACTGCTTAAGCCTCAATAAAGCTTGCCTTGAGTGCTTCAAGTA
GTGTGTGCCCGTCTGTTGTGTGACTCTGGTAACTAGAGATCCCTCAGACCCTTTTAGTCAGTGTGGAAAA
TCTCTAGCAGTGGCGCCCGAACAGGGACTTGAAAGCGAAAGGGAAACCAGAGGAGCTCTCTCGACGCAGG
ACTCGGCTTGCTGAAGCGCGCACGGCAAGAGGCGAGGGGCGGCGACTGGTGAGTACGCCAAAAATTTTGA
CTAGCGGAGGCTAGAAGGAGAGAGATGGGTGCGAGAGCGTCAGTATTAAGCGGGGGAGAATTAGATCGCG
ATGGGAAAAAATTCGGTTAAGGCCAGGGGGAAAGAAAAAATATAAATTAAAACATATAGTATGGGCAAGC
AGGGAGCTAGAACGATTCGCAGTTAATCCTGGCCTGTTAGAAACATCAGAAGGCTGTAGACAAATACTGG
GACAGCTACAACCATCCCTTCAGACAGGATCAGAAGAACTTAGATCATTATATAATACAGTAGCAACCCT
CTATTGTGTGCATCAAAGGATAGAGATAAAAGACACCAAGGAAGCTTTAGACAAGATAGAGGAAGAGCAA
AACAAAAGTAAGACCACCGCACAGCAAGCGGCCGCTGATCTTCAGACCTGGAGGAGGAGATATGAGGGAC
AATTGGAGAAGTGAATTATATAAATATAAAGTAGTAAAAATTGAACCATTAGGAGTAGCACCCACCAAGG
CAAAGAGAAGAGTGGTGCAGAGAGAAAAAAGAGCAGTGGGAATAGGAGCTTTGTTCCTTGGGTTCTTGGG
AGCAGCAGGAAGCACTATGGGCGCAGCGTCAATGACGCTGACGGTACAGGCCAGACAATTATTGTCTGGT
ATAGTGCAGCAGCAGAACAATTTGCTGAGGGCTATTGAGGCGCAACAGCATCTGTTGCAACTCACAGTCT
GGGGCATCAAGCAGCTCCAGGCAAGAATCCTGGCTGTGGAAAGATACCTAAAGGATCAACAGCTCCTGGG
GATTTGGGGTTGCTCTGGAAAACTCATTTGCACCACTGCTGTGCCTTGGAATGCTAGTTGGAGTAATAAA
TCTCTGGAACAGATTTGGAATCACACGACCTGGATGGAGTGGGACAGAGAAATTAACAATTACACAAGCT
TAATACACTCCTTAATTGAAGAATCGCAAAACCAGCAAGAAAAGAATGAACAAGAATTATTGGAATTAGA
TAAATGGGCAAGTTTGTGGAATTGGTTTAACATAACAAATTGGCTGTGGTATATAAAATTATTCATAATG
ATAGTAGGAGGCTTGGTAGGTTTAAGAATAGTTTTTGCTGTACTTTCTATAGTGAATAGAGTTAGGCAGG
GATATTCACCATTATCGTTTCAGACCCACCTCCCAACCCCGAGGGGACCCAGACCACAATTTTAAAAGAA
AAGGGGGGATTGGGGGGTACAGTGCAGGGGAAAGAATAGTAGACATAATAGCAACAGACATACAAACTAA
AGAATTACAAAAACAAATTACAAAAATTCAAAATTTTCGGGTTTATTACAGGGACAGCAGAGATCCACTT
TGGCGCCGGCTCGAGTGGCTCCGGTGCCCGTCAGTGGGCAGAGCGCACATCGCCCACAGTCCCCGAGAAG
TTGGGGGGAGGGGTCGGCAATTGAACCGGTGCCTAGAGAAGGTGGCGCGGGGTAAACTGGGAAAGTGATG
TCGTGTACTGGCTCCGCCTTTTTCCCGAGGGTGGGGGAGAACCGTATATAAGTGCAGTAGTCGCCGTGAA
CGTTCTTTTTCGCAACGGGTTTGCCGCCAGAACACAGGTGTCGTGACGCGGGATCCGCCACCATGGATTA
CAAAGACGATGACGATAAGGGCAGCGGCGCCACCAACTTCAGCCTGCTGAAGCAGGCCGGCGACGTGGAG
GAGAACCCCGGCCCCATGACCGAGTACAAGCCCATGATTGAACAAGATGGATTGCACGCAGGTTCTCCGG
CCGCTTGGGTGGAGAGGCTATTCGGCTATGACTGGGCACAACAGACAATCGGCTGCTCTGATGCCGCCGT
GTTCCGGCTGTCAGCGCAGGGGCGCCCGGTTCTTTTTGTCAAGACCGACCTGTCCGGTGCCCTGAATGAA
CTGCAGGACGAGGCAGCGCGGCTATCGTGGCTGGCCACGACGGGCGTTCCTTGCGCAGCTGTGCTCGACG
TTGTCACTGAAGCGGGAAGGGACTGGCTGCTATTGGGCGAAGTGCCGGGGCAGGATCTCCTGTCATCTCA
CCTTGCTCCTGCCGAGAAAGTATCCATCATGGCTGATGCAATGCGGCGGCTGCATACGCTTGATCCGGCT
ACCTGCCCATTCGACCACCAAGCGAAACATCGCATCGAGCGAGCACGTACTCGGATGGAAGCCGGTCTTG
TCGATCAGGATGATCTGGACGAAGAGCATCAGGGGCTCGCGCCAGCCGAACTGTTCGCCAGGCTCAAGGC
GCGCATGCCCGACGGCGAGGATCTCGTCGTGACCCATGGCGATGCCTGCTTGCCGAATATCATGGTGGAA
AATGGCCGCTTTTCTGGATTCATCGACTGTGGCCGGCTGGGTGTGGCGGACCGCTATCAGGACATAGCGT
TGGCTACCCGTGATATTGCTGAAGAGCTTGGCGGCGAATGGGCTGACCGCTTCCTCGTGCTTTACGGTAT
CGCCGCTCCCGATTCGCAGCGCATCGCCTTCTATCGCCTTCTTGACGAGTTCTTCTGAACGCGTTAAGTC
GACAATCAACCTCTGGATTACAAAATTTGTGAAAGATTGACTGGTATTCTTAACTATGTTGCTCCTTTTA
CGCTATGTGGATACGCTGCTTTAATGCCTTTGTATCATGCTATTGCTTCCCGTATGGCTTTCATTTTCTC
CTCCTTGTATAAATCCTGGTTGCTGTCTCTTTATGAGGAGTTGTGGCCCGTTGTCAGGCAACGTGGCGTG
GTGTGCACTGTGTTTGCTGACGCAACCCCCACTGGTTGGGGCATTGCCACCACCTGTCAGCTCCTTTCCG
GGACTTTCGCTTTCCCCCTCCCTATTGCCACGGCGGAACTCATCGCCGCCTGCCTTGCCCGCTGCTGGAC
AGGGGCTCGGCTGTTGGGCACTGACAATTCCGTGGTGTTGTCGGGGAAATCATCGTCCTTTCCTTGGCTG
CTCGCCTGTGTTGCCACCTGGATTCTGCGCGGGACGTCCTTCTGCTACGTCCCTTCGGCCCTCAATCCAG
CGGACCTTCCTTCCCGCGGCCTGCTGCCGGCTCTGCGGCCTCTTCCGCGTCTTCGCCTTCGCCCTCAGAC
GAGTCGGATCTCCCTTTGGGCCGCCTCCCCGCGTCGACTTTAAGACCAATGACTTACAAGGCAGCTGTAG
ATCTTAGCCACTTTTTAAAAGAAAAGGGGGGACTGGAAGGGCTAATTCACTCCCAACGAAGACAAGATCT
GCTTTTTGCTTGTACTGGGTCTCTCTGGTTAGACCAGATCTGAGCCTGGGAGCTCTCTGGCTAACTAGGG
AACCCACTGCTTAAGCCTCAATAAAGCTTGCCTTGAGTGCTTCAAGTAGTGTGTGCCCGTCTGTTGTGTG
ACTCTGGTAACTAGAGATCCCTCAGACCCTTTTAGTCAGTGTGGAAAATCTCTAGCAGTACGTATAGTAG
TTCATGTCATCTTATTATTCAGTATTTATAACTTGCAAAGAAATGAATATCAGAGAGTGAGAGGAACTTG
TTTATTGCAGCTTATAATGGTTACAAATAAAGCAATAGCATCACAAATTTCACAAATAAAGCATTTTTTT
CACTGCATTCTAGTTGTGGTTTGTCCAAACTCATCAATGTATCTTATCATGTCTGGCTCTAGCTATCCCG
CCCCTAACTCCGCCCATCCCGCCCCTAACTCCGCCCAGTTCCGCCCATTCTCCGCCCCATGGCTGACTAA
TTTTTTTTATTTATGCAGAGGCCGAGGCCGCCTCGGCCTCTGAGCTATTCCAGAAGTAGTGAGGAGGCTT
TTTTGGAGGCCTAGGGACGTACCCAATTCGCCCTATAGTGAGTCGTATTACGCGCGCTCACTGGCCGTCG
TTTTACAACGTCGTGACTGGGAAAACCCTGGCGTTACCCAACTTAATCGCCTTGCAGCACATCCCCCTTT
CGCCAGCTGGCGTAATAGCGAAGAGGCCCGCACCGATCGCCCTTCCCAACAGTTGCGCAGCCTGAATGGC
GAATGGG
[124 nt withheld, positions 4558-4681]
C
[91 nt withheld, positions 4683-4773]
A
[49 nt withheld, positions 4775-4823]
CCTTTGACGTTGGAGTCCACGTTCTTT
[37 nt withheld, positions 4851-4887]
ACCCTATCTCGGTCTATTCTTTTGATTTATAAGGGATTTTGCCGATTTCGGCCTATTGGTTAAAAAATGA
GCTGATTTAACAAAAATTTAACGCGAATTTTAACAAAATATTAACGCTTACAATTTAGGTGGCACTTTTC
GGGGAAATGTGCGCGGAACCCCTATTTGTTTATTTTTCTAAATACATTCAAATATGTATCCGCTCATGAG
ACAATAACCCTGATAAATGCTTCAATAATATTGAAAAAGGAAGAGTATGAGTATTCAACATTTCCGTGTC
GCCCTTATTCCCTTTTTTGCGGCATTTTGCCTTCCTGTTTTTGCTCACCCAGAAACGCTGGTGAAAGTAA
AAGATGCTGAAGATCAGTTGGGTGCACGAGTGGGTTACATCGAACTGGATCTCAACAGCGGTAAGATCCT
TGAGAGTTTTCGCCCCGAAGAACGTTTTCCAATGATGAGCACTTTTAAAGTTCTGCTATGTGGCGCGGTA
TTATCCCGTATTGACGCCGGGCAAGAGCAACTCGGTCGCCGCATACACTATTCTCAGAATGACTTGGTTG
AGTACTCACCAGTCACAGAAAAGCATCTTACGGATGGCATGACAGTAAGAGAATTATGCAGTGCTGCCAT
AACCATGAGTGATAACACTGCGGCCAACTTACTTCTGACAACGATCGGAGGACCGAAGGAGCTAACCGCT
TTTTTGCACAACATGGGGGATCATGTAACTCGCCTTGATCGTTGGGAACCGGAGCTGAATGAAGCCATAC
CAAACGACGAGCGTGACACCACGATGCCTGTAGCAATGGCAACAACGTTGCGCAAACTATTAACTGGCGA
ACTACTTACTCTAGCTTCCCGGCAACAATTAATAGACTGGATGGAGGCGGATAAAGTTGCAGGACCACTT
CTGCGCTCGGCCCTTCCGGCTGGCTGGTTTATTGCTGATAAATCTGGAGCCGGTGAGCGTGGGTCTCGCG
GTATCATTGCAGCACTGGGGCCAGATGGTAAGCCCTCCCGTATCGTAGTTATCTACACGACGGGGAGTCA
GGCAACTATGGATGAACGAAATAGACAGATCGCTGAGATAGGTGCCTCACTGATTAAGCATTGGTAACTG
TCAGACCAAGTTTACTCATATATACTTTAGATTGATTTAAAACTTCATTTTTAATTTAAAAGGATCTAGG
TGAAGATCCTTTTTGATAATCTCATGACCAAAATCCCTTAACGTGAGTTTTCGTTCCACTGAGCGTCAGA
CCCCGTAGAAAAGATCAAAGGATCTTCTTGAGATCCTTTTTTTCTGCGCGTAATCTGCTGCTTGCAAACA
AAAAAACCACCGCTACCAGCGGTGGTTTGTTTGCCGGATCAAGAGCTACCAACTCTTTTTCCGAAGGTAA
CTGGCTTCAGCAGAGCGCAGATACCAAATACTGTTCTTCTAGTGTAGCCGTAGTTAGGCCACCACTTCAA
GAACTCTGTAGCACCGCCTACATACCTCGCTCTGCTAATCCTGTTACCAGTGGCTGCTGCCAGTGGCGAT
AAGTCGTGTCTTACCGGGTTGGACTCAAGACGATAGTTACCGGATAAGGCGCAGCGGTCGGGCTGAACGG
GGGGTTCGTGCACACAGCCCAGCTTGGAGCGAACGACCTACACCGAACTGAGATACCTACAGCGTGAGCT
ATGAGAAAGCGCCACGCTTCCCGAAGGGAGAAAGGCGGACAGGTATCCGGTAAGCGGCAGGGTCGGAACA
GGAGAGCGCACGAGGGAGCTTCCAGGGGGAAACGCCTGGTATCTTTATAGTCCTGTCGGGTTTCGCCACC
TCTGACTTGAGCGTCGATTTTTGTGATGCTCGTCAGGGGGGCGGAGCCTATGGAAAAACGCCAGCAACGC
GGCCTTTTTACGGTTCCTGGCCTTTTGCTGGCCTTTTGCTCACATGTTCTTTCCTGCGTTATCCCCTGAT
TCTGTGGATAACCGTATTACCGCCTTTGAGTGAGCTGATACCGCTCGCCGCAGCCGAACGACCGAGCGCA
GCGAGTCAGTGAGCGAGGAAGCGGAAGAGCGCCCAATACGCAAACCGCCTCTCCCCGCGCGTTGGCCGAT
TCATTAATGCAGCTGGCACGACAGGTTTCCCGACTGGAAAGCGGGCAGTGAGCGCAACGCAATTAATGTG
AGTTAGCTCACTCATTAGGCACCCCAGGCTTTACACTTTATGCTTCCGGCTCGTATGTTGTGTGGAATTG
TGAGCGGATAACAATTTCACACAGGAAACAGCTATGACCATGATTACGCCAAGCGCGCAATTAACCCTCA
CTAAAGGGAACAA
